Addgene plasmid #34444: KHBD00319
Depositing lab: Bart Deplancke. Depositing organization: Swiss Federal Institute of Technology (EPFL). Publication: Automated protein-DNA interaction screening of Drosophila regulatory elements. Korneel Hens, Jean-Daniel Feuz, Alina Isakova, Antonina Lagovitina, Andreas Massouras, Julien Bryois, Patrick Callaerts, Susan E. Celniker, Bart Deplancke. Nat Methods. 2011 Oct 30;8(12):1065-70. 10.1038/nmeth.1763 PubMed 22037703.
Backbone
  Vector backbone: pDONR221
  Backbone manufacturer: Invitrogen
  Backbone size w/o insert (bp): 2536
  Vector type: Gateway Donor Vector
Growth in bacteria
  Bacterial resistance: Kanamycin, 50 μg/mL
  Growth temperature: 37°C
  Growth strain: DH5alpha
  Copy number: High Copy
Gene/Insert
  Gene/Insert name: CG2102 (alt names: FBgn0004878; cas; castor)
  Species: D. melanogaster (fly)
  Insert size (bp): 2379
  Entrez Gene: cas (a.k.a. Dmel_CG2102, CAS, CG2102, Cas, Dmel\CG2102, l(3)j1C2, l(3)neo33, ming)
  Cloning method: Gateway Cloning
  Sequencing primers: 5′ M13F; 3′ M13R
Terms and licenses: Academic/Nonprofit Terms; Industry Terms: Not Available to Industry
Depositor comments: Please note that the ORFs in this collection were cloned open-ended (without a stop codon).
How to cite: KHBD00319 was a gift from Bart Deplancke (Addgene plasmid # 34444 ; http://n2t.net/addgene:34444 ; RRID:Addgene_34444)
