[The description below was written by a language model from this plasmid's Addgene catalogue record.]
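Description:
KHBD00319 is a Gateway entry-type clone built in the Invitrogen pDONR221 donor vector backbone (about 2.5 kb without insert) and carrying the open reading frame of the Drosophila melanogaster gene castor (cas, CG2102, FBgn0004878) as an insert of roughly 2.4 kb. It is a high-copy bacterial plasmid selected with kanamycin. The insert was introduced by Gateway recombination, so in the resulting clone it would be expected to sit between attL-type recombination sites, flanked by the M13 forward and reverse priming sites listed for sequencing. No feature table accompanies the record, so the exact positions of these elements, and of the origin and resistance cassette, are not documented here. As a donor/entry backbone, the plasmid has no promoter intended to drive expression of the insert, and the record lists no tags or reporters.

The depositor notes that the ORFs in this collection were cloned open-ended, without a stop codon. This allows the castor coding sequence to be moved by an LR recombination reaction into destination vectors that supply their own promoter and C-terminal fusion partners, as well as into N-terminal fusion vectors. The clone belongs to a collection associated with a study on automated protein–DNA interaction screening of Drosophila regulatory elements, which suggests its role as a transferable source of the castor ORF for building fusion constructs for such assays. The specific destination vectors and assay formats are not stated in the record.
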