>Addgene plasmid #34444 | KHBD00319 | depositor partial sequence | sequence record 41011 | KHBD00319 sequence 2379 bps
ATGTCCAACCAAATGGAGTTTATTATGCAACTCTACATGATGAACTTGATGAAGCAGCAGCAGCAAATGC
AGCTCCAGCTTCCGCAGCAGCAACAGCAGCAGCAGCTGGCTGGATACACTTACACACAGAACGAGGATAT
CTCTAGCAGCACATCCGTGCAGCAGCAACAGCAGCAGCAGCAGGAGCAACTGCAGCAGCCACAGCCAGAT
CTCCGCAAGACAAGAACGCACAAGCGCATTAGCTCGCAAAACACCAACTGTAGTAGTAGCCGTAGTTGTA
GTCCCAATAGTAATTTGATTGCTTTTCAACCACAACAATACCCAGGCGCTACAGCGGCAACTCCTTCCAC
TCCCAACAGCCACCCCAGCAACCTGGTCAACCAGATGCTGCTCCAAAGCCTGCCGCCGCTGACGCAGCTC
ATGTTGCAGCAGCAGCAGCAGCAACATTTGCTGACCACCTCCAACCTTCTACTAACACCCACCCACACCC
CCAGTTCGCTGGGCAAGCAGGATCCACTGCAGCATCCGTTGTTGCTGGGCCAGTTTGCCGGCTCCGAACA
GATGGCCACAAATAACTTCCTTCAATCATCCACAGTGACCTCCACGCCCATCGAGAGAGAGAAGGCAGCC
ACACCAGCACCCTCCGCCGGAGCAACTGCCGGCAACCTTTCGGCGGCCCAGGTCAAGTTTGAGCAGGAGT
CCGCCGACGACGATGAGGACGATGATAAGCCGCTGTCCAGCCTCACCAGCTGCAGCTCCTCGGGCCACAC
CAACGCCAGCTCCGAGAAGCTGCTGTTGTCGGGCGTCCATCCGCTGGAGTCAACCACCGACAGCCTAGAC
TCACCCAGCATGTATACGCCCGTCAAGCAGCCGGCGGACTCATCGTACGGACTCATCACACCCGTCGACA
GTGATCTGACCCCCAACACACCCCTCCAACCGACCCAAACAATATCCCTGCTGACGCCGCCGTCGAGTGA
GCAGAGCAAGAGCCTGGTGAGCCTCTCGGCGGCCAGCGGCCTGGATGCTCTGCTCCAGAACGAGGAGGTA
CTGAAGAACCTGCGGAAAGTGTCCTCCTACCTGGAGTGCGAGAACAGCCTGTGCAGGCAGGAGAACCTGC
GGGAGCACTTCCATTGCCACGAGGAGCCCTGCCAGGGCAAGATCCTGAGCAAGAAGGACGACATCATCCG
GCACCTGAAGTGGCACAAGAAGCGCAAGGAAAGCCTCAAGCTGGGCTTTGCCCGCTTCTCCTCCTCGGAC
GACTGTGCACCAGCCTACGGAGAGGGTTGCGCCTACAACTGGAAACAGACCCACTACCACTGCGTCTACG
AGCACTGTCCCAAGGTGTATGTGAGCACCAGTGACGTCCAGATGCATGCCAATTTCCACCGCAAGGACTC
CGAGATCGTGAACGAGGGCTTCCGGCGCTTCCGGGCGCACGAGACCTGCCGCATCGAGGATTGCCCCTTT
TTCGGCAAGAAGATCTCCCACTACCACTGCTGTCGCGAGGGATGCACCCACACCTTCAAGAACAAGGCCG
ATATGGACAAGCACAAAACTTACCATCTGAAGGACCACCAGCTGAAGATGGACGGCTTCAAGAAGATCCT
GAAGACCGAGGTATGTCCCTTCGACGCCTGCAAGTTCTCCACCGTCTGCAACCACATCCACTGCGTCCGC
GAGGGCTGCGACTACATCCTGCACTCCAGCAGCCAGATGATCAGCCACAAGAGAAAGCACGATCGTCAGG
ACGGAGAGCAGGCGTACCAGCAGTTTAAGATCAAGCAGGACGTGGAGGAGTCCTCCCTGGATGCCATGCC
CCAGCAGCAGCAGCAGCAGCAGCAGCAGCAGCCCACCAGCCTTAGTCAATCCCAGAGCAGCAGCTCTGTA
TGCGGCGGCAGCAACACCTCCACTCCACTCTCCTCTTTGTCCGCCGAGCACTTCCTGGCTCGGAAACGCG
GCAGGCCACCCAAGAAAATCCAACTGCCAGCCGACGCTCAGCAGTCGGAAGCCAAGCGCCTGAAAGTCGA
AGACGAGTCCTCTAATCCCGCCATGCTCCTGCCCCAGTCCCAGCCAGCAGCCGCTGTGCATCCGCTGACA
AGTGGACTCTTTCCCGGTCTCCTGCCCGCTGCCGCCGCTCCTGGAGTGGATCCCACAGCCCCTAACTTCC
AGCTCACCCACCTGATGGCCCTCTTCCAGTTGCAGAATCCCCTCTTCTACCAGAACCTCTATCCGGGAAT
GACCCAGAATTCCTCCATGCTCGGCAACCTGGCAGCACTTAGCGCCGCATCGGCAGCAGCGGCGGCGGCA
GCGGCGGCAAATGGAGCCGGAGTCCAGCAGCCGAAGGCAGAGTTTAGCTTTAAGCCAGAGTTTAAGGAG
