>Addgene plasmid #34444 | KHBD00319 | addgene partial sequence | sequence record 42206 | M13-Rev 5'-CAGGAAACAGCTATGACC-3'
TTTTATTTTGACTGATAGTGACCTGTTCGTTGCAACAAATTGATAAGCAATGCTTTCTTATAATGCCAAC
TTTGTACAANAAAGTTGGCAACTCCTTAAACTCTGGCTTAAAGCTAAACTCTGCCTTCGGCTGCTGGACT
CCGGCTCCATTTGCCGCCGCTGCCGCCGCCGCTGCTGCCGATGCGGCGCTAAGTGCTGCCAGGTTGCCGA
GCATGGAGGAATTCTGGGTCATTCCCGGATAGAGGTTCTGGTAGAAGAGGGGATTCTGCAACTGGAAGAG
GGCCATCAGGTGGGTGAGCTGGAAGTTAGGGGCTGTGGGATCCACTCCAGGAGCGGCGGCAGCGGGCAGG
AGACCGGGAAAGAGTCCACTTGTCAGCGGATGCACAGCGGCTGCTGGCTGGGACTGGGGCAGGAGCATGG
CGGGATTAGAGGACTCGTCTTCGACTTTCAGGCGCTTGGCTTCCGACTGCTGAGCGTCGGCTGGCAGTTG
GATTTTCTTGGGTGGCCTGCCGCGTTTCCGAGCCAGGAAGTGCTCGGCGGACAAAGAGGAGAGTGGAGTG
GAGGTGTTGCTGCCGCCGCATACAGAGCTGCTGCTCTGGGATTGACTAAGGCTGGTGGGCTGCTGCTGCT
GCTGCTGCTGCTGCTGCTGGGGCATGGCATCCAGGGAGGACTCCTCCACGTCCTGCTTGATCTTAAACTG
CTGGTACGCCTGCTCTCCGT
